>Addgene plasmid #24430 | CLM RP HTR | addgene partial sequence | sequence record 30350 | 24430 with hKIF5B-Fwd2
TAGTAAAACTGGAGCTGAAGGTGCTGTGCTGGATGAAGCTAAAAACATCAACAAGTCACTTTCTGCTCTT
GGAAATGTTATTTCTGCTTTGGCTGAGGGTAGTACTTATGTTCCATATCGAGATAGTAAAATGACAAGAA
TCCTTCAAGATAGCCTAGGTGGCAACGCTAGAACCACTATTGTAATTTGCTGCTCTCCATCATCATACAA
TGAGTCTGAAACAAAATCTACACTCTTATTTGGCCAAAGGGCCAAAACAATTAAGAACACAGTTAGTGTC
AATGTGGAGTTAACCGCAGAACAGTGGAAAAAGAAGTATGAAAAAGAAAAAGAAAAAAATAAGATCCTGC
GGAACACTATTCAGTGGCTTGAAAATGAGCTCAACAGATGGCGTAATGGGGAGACGGTGCCTATTGATGA
ACAGTTTGACAAAGAGAAAGCCAACTTGGAAGCTTTCACAGTGGATAAAGATATTACTCTTACCAATGAT
AAACCAGCAACCGCAATTGGAGTTATAGGCAATTTTACTGATGCTGAAAGAAGAAAGGCTGAAGAAGAAA
TTGCTAAATTATACAAACAGCTTGATGACAAGGATGAAGAAATTAACCAGCAAAGTCAACTGGTAGAGAA
ACTGAAGACGCAAATGTTGGATCAGGAGGAGCTTTTGGCATCTACCAGAAGGGATCAAGACAATATGCAA
GCTGAGCTGAATCGCCTTCAAGCAGAAAATGATGCCTCTAAAGAAGAAGTGAAAGAAGTTTTACAGGCCC
TAGAAGAACTTGCTGTCAATTATGATCAGAAGTCTCAGGAAGTTGAAGACAAAACTAAGGAATATGAATT
GCTTAGTGATGAATTGAATCAGAAATCGGCAACTTTAGCGAG
