>Addgene plasmid #24430 | CLM RP HTR | addgene partial sequence | sequence record 30351 | 24430 with T7-term
TTCTTTCGGGCTTTGTTAGCAGCCGGATCTGCTCGAGTTAATGGTGATGATGGTGATGTTTTAGTAAAGA
TGCCATCATCTCAGCTGCTCGTTTTTTCTGGTGGTTGGTCATTTCCTTAAGTTTCTGAAGCTCAGCATCT
ATACTCGCTAAAGTTGCCGATTTCTGATTCAATTCATCACTAAGCAATTCATATTCCTTAGTTTTGTCTT
CAACTTCCTGAGACTTCTGATCATAATTGACAGCAAGTTCTTCTAGGGCCTGTAAAACTTCTTTCACTTC
TTCTTTAGAGGCATCATTTTCTGCTTGAAGGCGATTCAGCTCAGCTTGCATATTGTCTTGATCCCTTCTG
GTAGATGCCAAAAGCTCCTCCTGATCCAACATTTGCGTCTTCAGTTTCTCTACCAGTTGACTTTGCTGGT
TAATTTCTTCATCCTTGTCATCAAGCTGTTTGTATAATTTAGCAATTTCTTCTTCAGCCTTTCTTCTTTC
AGCATCAGTAAAATTGCCTATAACTCCAATTGCGGTTGCTGGTTTATCATTGGTAAGAGTAATATCTTTA
TCCACTGTGAAAGCTTCCAAGTTGGCTTTCTCTTTGTCAAACTGTTCATCAATAGGCACCGTCTCCCCAT
TACGCCATCTGTTGAGCTCATTTTCAAGCCACTGAATAGTGTTCCGCA
