>Addgene plasmid #24430 | CLM RP HTR | addgene partial sequence | sequence record 30352 | 24430 with T7
TTTTGTTTAACTTTAAGAAGGAGATATACATATGGCGGACCTGGCCGAGTCTAATATTAAAGTGATGTGT
CGCTTCAGACCTCTCAACGAGTCTGAAGTGAACCGCGGCGACAAGTACATCGCCAAGTTTCAGGGAGAAG
ACACGGTCGTGATCGCGTCCAAGCCTTATGCATTTGATCGGGTGTTCCAGTCAAGCACATCTCAAGAGCA
AGTGTATAATGACGCCGCAAAGAAGATTGTTAAAGACGTCCTTGAAGGATATAATGGAACAATATTTGCA
TACGGCCAAACATCCTCTGGGAAGACACACACAATGGAGGGTAAACTTCATGATCCAGAAGGCATGGGAA
TTATTCCAAGAATAGTGCAAGATATTTTTAATTATATTTACTCCATGGATGAAAATTTGGAATTTCATAT
TAAGGTTTCATATTTTGAAATATATTTGGATAAGATAAGGGACCTGTTAGATGTTTCAAAGACCAACCTT
TCAGTTCATGAAGACAAAAACCGAGTTCCCTATGTAAAGGGAGCCACAGAGCGTTTTGTAAGTAGTCCAG
ATGAAGTTATGGATACAATAGATGAAGGAAAATCCAACAGACATGTAGCAGTTACAAATATGAATGAACA
TAGCTCTAGGAGTCACAGTATATTTCTTATTAATGGTCAAACAAGAGAACACACAAACGGAACAAAAGCT
G
