[The description below was written by a language model from this plasmid's Addgene catalogue record.]
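Description:
CLM RP HTR is a bacterial expression plasmid built on the pET17b backbone (about 3.3 kb without insert), carrying a roughly 1.68 kb fragment of human conventional kinesin heavy chain, KIF5B. It is maintained as a high-copy plasmid in a standard E. coli cloning strain under ampicillin selection. The record does not list the promoter or a feature table. However, pET17b is a T7-based vector, and the listed T7 and T7-terminator sequencing primers are consistent with the insert lying between a T7 promoter and T7 terminator. In that arrangement, protein production would require a host that supplies T7 RNA polymerase.

The alternative name K560CLM-HTR and the insert size indicate a truncated kinesin of about 560 residues, a length that generally covers the motor domain, neck and part of the coiled-coil stalk. The insert carries seven cysteine substitutions (C7S, C65A, C168A, C174S, C294A, C330S and C421A), which suggests that "CLM" denotes a cysteine-light mutant in which native cysteines are replaced with serine or alanine. A 6xHis tag fused to the C terminus allows purification by immobilised metal affinity chromatography. The record does not explain the "RP" and "HTR" parts of the name.

The associated publication concerns controlling kinesin by reversible disulfide cross-linking to identify the conformational change that produces motility. In that setting, a cysteine-depleted motor provides a clean background into which cysteines can be introduced at chosen positions for cross-linking or labelling. The record lists no reintroduced cysteines for this construct, so it appears to be the cysteine-light scaffold or control.
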