Addgene plasmid #24430: CLM RP HTR
Depositing lab: Ron Vale. Depositing organization: University of California, San Francisco (UCSF). Publication: Controlling kinesin by reversible disulfide cross-linking. Identifying the motility-producing conformational change. Tomishige M, Vale RD. J Cell Biol. 2000 Nov 27. 151(5):1081-92. 10.1083/jcb.151.5.1081 PubMed 11086009.
Backbone
  Vector backbone: pET17b
  Backbone size w/o insert (bp): 3300
  Vector type: Bacterial Expression
Growth in bacteria
  Bacterial resistance: Ampicillin, 100 μg/mL
  Growth temperature: 37°C
  Growth strain: DH5alpha
  Copy number: High Copy
Gene/Insert
  Gene/Insert name: Kinesin (alt names: K560CLM-HTR; KIF5B)
  Species: H. sapiens (human)
  Insert size (bp): 1680
  Mutation: C7S/C65A/C168A/C174S/C294A/C330S/C421A
  Entrez Gene: KIF5B (a.k.a. HEL-S-61, KINH, KNS, KNS1, UKHC)
  Tag / fusion protein: 6XHis (C terminal on insert)
  Cloning method: Restriction Enzyme
  Sequencing primers: 5′ T7; 3′ T7-term
Terms and licenses: Academic/Nonprofit Terms; Industry Terms: Not Available to Industry
How to cite: CLM RP HTR was a gift from Ron Vale (Addgene plasmid # 24430 ; http://n2t.net/addgene:24430 ; RRID:Addgene_24430)
